Addgene plasmid #227820: pHAGE-EF1a-HSF1-GFP
Purpose: Expresses HSF1 fused to GFP from EF1a promoter
Depositing lab: Jeffrey Gerst. Depositing organization: Weizmann Institute of Science. Publication: Conservation of mRNA operon formation in control of the heat shock response in mammalian cells. Pataki E, Gerst JE. Sci Adv. 2025 Dec 5;11(49):eadu0315. doi: 10.1126/sciadv.adu0315. Epub 2025 Dec 5. PubMed 41348887.
Backbone
  Vector backbone: pHAGE
  Vector type: Mammalian Expression, Lentiviral
Growth in bacteria
  Bacterial resistance: Ampicillin, 100 μg/mL
  Growth temperature: 37°C
  Growth strain: NEB Stable
  Copy number: Low Copy
Gene/Insert
  Gene/Insert name: HSF1
  Species: H. sapiens (human)
  Insert size (bp): 1587
  Entrez Gene: HSF1 (a.k.a. HSTF1)
  Promoter: EF1a
  Tag / fusion protein: GFP (C terminal on insert); 3xHA (C terminal on insert)
  Cloning method: Restriction Enzyme; 5′ cloning site AfeI (not destroyed); 3′ cloning site NotI (not destroyed)
  Sequencing primers: 5′ -
Resource information
  A portion of this plasmid was derived from a plasmid made by: Human HSF1-GFP lentivirus vector expressed from UBc promoter was a gift from Maria Vera Ugalde (McGill University, Canada). Here, we replace the promoter to EF1a.
Terms and licenses: Academic/Nonprofit Terms; Industry Terms: Not Available to Industry
Depositor comments: Please visit https://doi.org/10.1101/2024.10.05.616786 for bioRxiv preprint.
How to cite: pHAGE-EF1a-HSF1-GFP was a gift from Jeffrey Gerst (Addgene plasmid # 227820 ; http://n2t.net/addgene:227820 ; RRID:Addgene_227820)
