[The description below was written by a language model from this plasmid's Addgene catalogue record and pLannotate feature annotations shown in this document.]
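Description:
pHAGE-EF1a-HSF1-GFP is a 9.7 kb lentiviral transfer plasmid built on the pHAGE backbone for constitutive expression of human heat shock factor 1 (HSF1) fused to green fluorescent protein in mammalian cells. It is propagated in E. coli through a ColE1/pUC-type origin and selected with ampicillin via the β-lactamase gene; the catalogue lists it as low copy and grown in a recombination-limiting strain, as is common for LTR-containing plasmids.

The viral portion contains the HIV-1 elements expected in a self-inactivating vector: a truncated 5′ LTR, the Ψ packaging signal with a partial gag fragment, the Rev response element for Rev-dependent nuclear export of the genomic RNA, the cPPT/CTS, and a ΔU3 3′ LTR that silences LTR promoter activity after integration. Between these lies the expression cassette, in which the EF-1α promoter drives the 1,587 bp HSF1 coding sequence, joined through a short multiple-cloning-site remnant to EGFP at its C terminus. A WPRE downstream of the cassette enhances transcript stability and expression. A small leftover fragment of the UbC promoter upstream of EF-1α fits the recorded history, in which the parent HSF1-GFP vector used a UbC promoter that was replaced with EF1a.

The catalogue also lists a C-terminal 3xHA tag, but the annotation shows only a partial HA fragment located after an SV40 poly(A) signal that follows EGFP, so whether HA is actually part of the translated fusion is unclear from the record. The internal poly(A) signal within the viral genome is also worth noting. The construct is suited to transfection or lentiviral transduction for visualising and tracking HSF1 in studies of the mammalian heat shock response.
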