Features (pLannotate 1.2.2; 27 found; start..end, strand, type, name):
    670..774     -  promoter       AmpR promoter: bla
    979..1212    -  LTR            3' LTR (ΔU3): self-inactivating 3' long terminal repeat (LTR) from HIV-1
   1214..1279    -  CDS            nef (fragment): NEF_HV1Z2 - Experimental evidence at protein level: Swiss-Prot protein existence level 1. Extracellular Nef protein targets CD4(+) T-lymphocytes for apoptosis by interacting with CXCR4 surface receptors. From Human immunodeficiency virus type 1 group M subtype D (isolate Z2/CDC-Z34) (HIV-1).
   1287..1875    -  misc_feature   WPRE: woodchuck hepatitis virus posttranscriptional regulatory element
   1958..1984    -  CDS            3xHA (fragment): three tandem HA epitope tags
   1999..2120    -  polyA_signal   SV40 poly(A) signal: SV40 polyadenylation signal
   2127..2843    -  CDS            EGFP: EGFP is a basic (constitutively fluorescent) green fluorescent protein published in 1996, derived from Aequorea victoria. It is reported to be a rapidly-maturing weak dimer with moderate acid sensitivity.
   2853..2889    -  misc_feature   MCS (fragment): multiple cloning site
   2892..4478    -  CDS            HSF1: HSF1_HUMAN - Also known as HSTF1. Experimental evidence at protein level: Swiss-Prot protein existence level 1. (Microbial infection) Plays a role in latent human immunodeficiency virus (HIV-1) transcriptional reactivation. Binds to the HIV-1 long terminal repeat promoter (LTR) to reactivate viral transcription by recruiting cellular transcriptional elongation factors, such as CDK9, CCNT1 and EP300. From Homo sapiens (Human).
   4499..5677    -  promoter       EF-1α promoter: strong constitutive promoter for human elongation factor EF-1α
   5684..5739    -  promoter       UbC promoter (fragment): human ubiquitin C promoter
   5782..5899    -  misc_feature   cPPT/CTS: central polypurine tract and central termination sequence of HIV-1
   5944..6044    -  CDS            Rev (fragment): human immunodeficiency virus 1 (HIV-1) Rev protein; rev; enhances nuclear export of unspliced and incompletely spliced viral mRNAs
   6421..6654    -  misc_feature   RRE: The Rev response element (RRE) of HIV-1 allows for Rev-dependent mRNA export from the nucleus to the cytoplasm.
   6829..7167    -  CDS            HIV-1 gag (fragment): gag protein from human immunodeficiency virus 1; gag
   7151..7276    -  misc_feature   HIV-1 Ψ: packaging signal of human immunodeficiency virus type 1
   7323..7580    -  LTR            5' LTR (truncated): truncated 5' long terminal repeat (LTR) from HIV-1
   7628..7957    -  CDS            nef (fragment): NEF_HV1BR - Experimental evidence at protein level: Swiss-Prot protein existence level 1. Extracellular Nef protein targets CD4(+) T-lymphocytes for apoptosis by interacting with CXCR4 surface receptors (PubMed:14990729). From Human immunodeficiency virus type 1 group M subtype B (isolate BRU/LAI) (HIV-1).
   8124..8207    -  polyA_signal   SV40 poly(A) signal (fragment): SV40 polyadenylation signal
   8241..8257    -  protein_bind   lac operator: The lac repressor binds to the lac operator to inhibit transcription in E. coli. This inhibition can be relieved by adding lactose or isopropyl-β-D-thiogalactopyranoside (IPTG). lac repressor encoded by lacI
   8265..8295    -  promoter       lac promoter: promoter for the E. coli lac operon
   8310..8331    -  protein_bind   CAP binding site: CAP binding activates transcription in the presence of cAMP. E. coli catabolite activator protein
   8344..8381    -  CDS            lacI (fragment): lac repressor; lacI; The lac repressor binds to the lac operator to inhibit transcription in E. coli. This inhibition can be relieved by adding lactose or isopropyl-β-D-thiogalactopyranoside (IPTG).
   8406..8499    -  rep_origin     SV40 ori (fragment): SV40 origin of replication
   8505..8559    -  CDS            lacI (fragment): lac repressor; lacI; The lac repressor binds to the lac operator to inhibit transcription in E. coli. This inhibition can be relieved by adding lactose or isopropyl-β-D-thiogalactopyranoside (IPTG).
   8742..9330    -  rep_origin     ori: high-copy-number ColE1/pMB1/pBR322/pUC origin of replication
   9501..669     -  CDS            AmpR (across the origin): β-lactamase; bla; confers resistance to ampicillin, carbenicillin, and related antibiotics
>Addgene plasmid #227820 | pHAGE-EF1a-HSF1-GFP | addgene full sequence | sequence record 451526 | Addgene NGS Result
AAGGGCCGAGCGCAGAAGTGGTCCTGCAACTTTATCCGCCTCCATCCAGTCTATTAATTGTTGCCGGGAA
GCTAGAGTAAGTAGTTCGCCAGTTAATAGTTTGCGCAACGTTGTTGCCATTGCTACAGGCATCGTGGTGT
CACGCTCGTCGTTTGGTATGGCTTCATTCAGCTCCGGTTCCCAACGATCAAGGCGAGTTACATGATCCCC
CATGTTGTGCAAAAAAGCGGTTAGCTCCTTCGGTCCTCCGATCGTTGTCAGAAGTAAGTTGGCCGCAGTG
TTATCACTCATGGTTATGGCAGCACTGCATAATTCTCTTACTGTCATGCCATCCGTAAGATGCTTTTCTG
TGACTGGTGAGTACTCAACCAAGTCATTCTGAGAATAGTGTATGCGGCGACCGAGTTGCTCTTGCCCGGC
GTCAACACGGGATAATACCGCGCCACATAGCAGAACTTTAAAAGTGCTCATCATTGGAAAACGTTCTTCG
GGGCGAAAACTCTCAAGGATCTTACCGCTGTTGAGATCCAGTTCGATGTAACCCACTCGTGCACCCAACT
GATCTTCAGCATCTTTTACTTTCACCAGCGTTTCTGGGTGAGCAAAAACAGGAAGGCAAAATGCCGCAAA
AAAGGGAATAAGGGCGACACGGAAATGTTGAATACTCATACTCTTCCTTTTTCAATATTATTGAAGCATT
TATCAGGGTTATTGTCTCATGAGCGGATACATATTTGAATGTATTTAGAAAAATAAACAAATAGGGGTTC
CGCGCACATTTCCCCGAAAAGTGCCACCTGACGTCTAAGAAACCATTATTATCATGACATTAACCTATAA
AAATAGGCGTATCACGAGGCCCTTTCGTCTTCAAGAATGATCTAGCCCTTTCCTTAATTAACCCGGGCCT
CTCACTCTCTGATATTCATTTCTTTGCAAGTTATAAATACTGAATAATAAGATGACATGAACTACTACTG
CTAGAGATTTTCCACACTGACTAAAAGGGTCTGAGGGATCTCTAGTTACCAGAGTCACACAACAGACGGG
CACACACTACTTGAAGCACTCAAGGCAAGCTTTATTGAGGCTTAAGCAGTGGGTTCCCTAGTTAGCCAGA
GAGCTCCCAGGCTCAGATCTGGTCTAACCAGAGAGACCCAGTACAAGCAAAAAGCAGATCTTGTCTTCGT
TGGGAGTGAATTAGCCCTTCCAGTCCCCCCTTTTCTTTTAAAAAGTGGCTAAGATCTACAGCTGCCTTGT
AAGTCATTGGTCTTAAAGGATCTCAGGCGGGGAGGCGGCCCAAAGGGAGATCCGACTCGTCTGAGGGCGA
AGGCGAAGACGCGGAAGAGGCCGCAGAGCCGGCAGCAGGCCGCGGGAAGGAAGGTCCGCTGGATTGAGGG
CCGAAGGGACGTAGCAGAAGGACGTCCCGCGCAGAATCCAGGTGGCAACACAGGCGAGCAGCCAAGGAAA
GGACGATGATTTCCCCGACAACACCACGGAATTGTCAGTGCCCAACAGCCGAGCCCCTGTCCAGCAGCGG
GCAAGGCAGGCGGCGATGAGTTCCGCCGTGGCAATAGGGAGGGGGAAAGCGAAAGTCCCGGAAAGGAGCT
GACAGGTGGTGGCAATGCCCCAACCAGTGGGGGTTGCGTCAGCAAACACAGTGCACACCACGCCACGTTG
CCTGACAACGGGCCACAACTCCTCATAAAGAGACAGCAACCAGGATTTATACAAGGAGGAGAAAATGAAA
GCCATACGGGAAGCAATAGCATGATACAAAGGCATTAAAGCAGCGTATCCACATAGCGTAAAAGGAGCAA
CATAGTTAAGAATACCAGTCAATCTTTCACAAATTTTGTAATCCAGAGGTTGATTAGGATCTATCGATTT
AAACAGCGTAATCTGGAACGTCATATGGATAGGATCCTGCATAGTCCGGGACGTCATAGGGATAGCCAGC
GTAATCTGGAACATCGTATGGGTATCTAGACTTGTACATAAGATACATTGATGAGTTTGGACAAACCACA
ACTAGAATGCAGTGAAAAAAATGCTTTATTTGTGAAATTTGTGATGCTATTGCTTTATTTGTAACCATTA
TAAGCTGCAATAAACAAGTTGATTTACTTGTACAGCTCGTCCATGCCGAGAGTGATCCCGGCGGCGGTCA
CGAACTCCAGCAGGACCATGTGATCGCGCTTCTCGTTGGGGTCTTTGCTCAGGGCGGACTGGGTGCTCAG
GTAGTGGTTGTCGGGCAGCAACACGGGGCCGTCGCCGATGGGGGTGTTCTGCTGGTAGTGGTCGGCGAGC
TGCACGCTGCCGTCCTCGATGTTGTGGCGGATCTTGAAGTTCACCTTGATGCCGTTCTTCTGCTTGTCGG
CCATGATATAGACGTTGTGGCTGTTGTAGTTGTACTCCAGCTTGTGCCCCAGGATGTTGCCGTCCTCCTT
GAAGTCGATGCCCTTCAGCTCGATGCGGTTCACCAGGGTGTCGCCCTCGAACTTCACCTCGGCGCGGGTC
TTGTAGTTGCCGTCGTCCTTGAAGAAGATGGTGCGCTCCTGGACGTAGCCTTCGGGCATGGCGGACTTGA
AGAAGTCGTGCTGCTTCATGTGGTCGGGGTAGCGGCTGAAGCACTGCACGCCGTAGGTCAGGGTGGTCAC
GAGGGTGGGCCAGGGCACGGGCAGCTTGCCGGTGGTGCAGATGAACTTCAGGGTCAGCTTGCCGTAGGTG
GCATCGCCCTCGCCCTCGCCGGACACGCTGAACTTGTGGCCGTTTACGTCGCCGTCCAGCTCGACCAGGA
TGGGCACCACCCCGGTGAACAGCTCCTCGCCCTTGCTCACCATGGTGGCGATGGATCCCGGGCCCGCGGT
ACCGTCGACTGCAGAATTCTCGGAGACAGTGGGGTCCTTGGCTTTGGGAGGCTCCGAGCCTGTCAGCAGG
GAGATGGTGGGGTCCTCGGCGAAGCCGTCCCCTTCGGAGAAGTAGGAGCCCTCTCCCAGCTCAAACAGCA
CCGGCAGGTCGTTGCTCCCGGTGTCCACGGAGCCGGGGTCCAGCAGGAACAGCGGCTGCGCTGTGTAGTG
CACCAGCTGCTTCCCTGAATCCGGGCTGCTGTTCTCTGCCTCGGGAGGCCTGGGGGGCTCCTGGGGAGAC
AGGAGCTCTTGGATACTGGCCAGGCTGCTGTCAAGGTCAGGCAGGCTCATGTCGGGCACGGTCACCGAGG
GGCTGAACAGGTCCAGCAGGGCACTGGTGTCCACGCTGAAGCCGTGGCTGCTCAGCATGGTCTGCAGGTT
ATCCAGGTTGGAGTCCATAGCATCCAAGTGGTCACTGAGCTCATTCTTGTCCAGGCAGGCTACGCTGAGG
CACTTTTCAGGGGTGGAGGTGGGCGGGGGGGAGGGAGGCCGGCCCTCGGTGTCCGTGTGGCCCCTGGCGT
CCGTGAGGGCTGTGACGGAGGCGGGGGCAGGTTCACTCTCCCGCAGGATGGAGTCAATGAGGGCGGTCGG
GGACAAGAGGGTGTCCACGGAAGATGGGCGCCCGGGACTCGCCTCCTCTACCCGGGGGCTCTGAGGCGGG
CTGGGGGGCTCCTCCTTGACACGCACCAGGGGGCTGCTGGATAGGGGCCTCTCGTCTATGCTCCCGCCGG
GGGAGGCCATGGGGCTGGCAGGAGCCAGCTCGGTGATGTCGGAGATGATGGGTCCAGAGCTGGCCACAGC
ATCAGGGGCGTAGAGGCTGGAGCTGCTGTAGGCTGGGGAGGGGGCCGAGTAGGGGCCCGAGCCGTGGACG
TGCTCCAGGGAGAACTGCCGGCTATACTTGGGCATGGAATGTGCTGAGCCACTGTCGTTCAGCATCAGGG
GGATCTTTCTCTTCACCCCCAGGATCCGGTTTGACTGCACCAGTGAGATCAGGAACTGAATGAGCTTGTT
GACGACTTTCTGTTGCTGGGCATGCTTCTGCCGAAGGCTGGCCACCTCCCGCCACAGAGCCTCATTCTCA
TGCTTCATGGCCAGGAGCTTGGAGTCCATGCACTCCTGCTTCCCCTTCATCAGCTGCACGTCCGTCAGCA
GCTTGGTGACGCTGTCCTGGCGGATCTTTATGTCTTCACTCTTCAGGGTGGACACACTGGTCACTTTCCT
CTTGATGTTCTCAAGGAGCTGCTCCTGGCCACGCAGGAAGCATGGGTGCTGGAACTCCGTGTCGTCTCTC
TCTGGCTTGACCAGGCCGCCCTGCTCGATGTGGACCACTTTCCGGAAGCCATACATGTTGAGCTGCCGCA
CGAAGCTGGCCATGTTGTTGTGCTTGAAGTACTTGGGCAGCACCTCCTTGGCAAACTGGCCCTGGTCGAA
CACGTGGAAGCTGTTCCCGCTCGGGCTCCAGCAGATGAGCGCGTCGGTGTCCGGGTCGCTCACGAGGGTC
CACAGCTTGGTCAGGAAGGCCGGGACGTTGCTGGGCCCCGCCGCGCCGGGGCCCACGGGCAGATCCATGG
TACCATGCGGCCGCGTTTTCACGACACCTGAAATGGAAGAAAAAAACTTTGAACCACTGTCTGAGGCTTG
AGAATGAACCAAGATCCAAACTCAAAAAGGGCAAATTCCAAGGAGAATTACATCAAGTGCCAAGCTGGCC
TAACTTCAGTCTCCACCCACTCAGTGTGGGGAAACTCCATCGCATAAAACCCCTCCCCCCAACCTAAAGA
CGACGTACTCCAAAAGCTGGAGAACTAATCGAGGTGCCTGGACGGCGCCCGGTACTCCGTGGAGTCACAT
GAAGCGACGGCTGAGGACGGAAAGGCCCTTTTCCTTTGTGTGGGTGACTCACCCGCCCGCTCTCCCGAGC
GCCGCGTCCTCCATTTTGTGCTCCCTGCAGCAGGGCCGGGAAGCGGCCATCTTTCCGCTCACGCAACTGG
TGCCGACCGGGCCAGCCTTGCCGCCCAGGGCGGGGCGATACACGGCGGCGCGAGGCCAGGCACCAGAGCA
GGCCGGGCAGCTTGAGACTACCCCCGTCCGATTCTCGGTGGCCGCGCTCGCAGGCCCCGCCTCGCCGAAC
ATGTGCGCTGGGACGCACGGGCCCCGTCGCCGCCCGCGGCCCCAAAAACCGAAATACCAGTGTGCTGATC
TTGGCCCGCATTTACAAGACTATCTTGCCAGAAAAAAAGCGTCGCAGCAGGTCATCAAAAATTTTAAATG
GCTAGAGACTTATCGAAAGCAGCGAGACAGGCGCGAAGGTGCCACCAGATTCGCACGCGGCGGCCCCAGC
GCCCAGGCCAGGCCACAACTCAAGCACGAGGCGAAGGGGCTCCTTAAGCGCAAGGCCACGAACTCTCCCA
CCCACTTCCAACCCGAAGCTCGGGATCAAGAATCACGTACTGCAGCCAGGTGGAAGTAATTCAAGGCACG
CAAGGGCCATAACCCGTAAAGAGGCCAGGCCCGCGGGAACCACACACGGCACTTACCTGTGTTCTGGCGG
CAAACCCGTTGCGAAAAAGAACGTTCACGGCGACTAGTGCACTTATATACGGTTCTCCCCCACCCTCGGG
AAAAAGGCGGAGCCAGTACACGACATCACTTTCCCAGTTTACCCCGCGCCACCTTCTCTAGGCACCGGTT
CAATTGCCGACCCCTCCCCCCAACTTCTCGGGGACTGTGGGCGATGTGCGCTCTGCCCACTGACGGGCAC
CGGAGCCAGCGCTGCTCGCCGTGAGGAGGGGGGCGCCCGCGGGAGGCGCCAAAACCCGGCGCGGAGGCCA
CTAGTCCAAACTGGATCTCTGCTGTCCCTGTAATAAACCCGAAAATTTTGAATTTTTGTAATTTGTTTTT
GTAATTCTTTAGTTTGTATGTCTGTTGCTATTATGTCTACTATTCTTTCCCCTGCACTGTACCCCCCAAT
CCCCCCTTTTCTTTTAAAATTGTGGATGAATACTGCCATTTGTGAATTCGGCGATACCGTCGAGATCCGT
TCACTAATCGAATGGATCTGTCTCTGTCTCTCTCTCCACCTTCTTCTTCTATTCCTTCGGGCCTGTCGGG
TCCCCTCGGGGTTGGGAGGTGGGTCTGAAACGATAATGGTGAATATCCCTGCCTAACTCTATTCACTATA
GAAAGTACAGCAAAAACTATTCTTAAACCTACCAAGCCTCCTACTATCATTATGAATAATTTTATATACC
ACAGCCAATTTGTTATGTTAAACCAATTCCACAAACTTGCCCATTTATCTAATTCCAATAATTCTTGTTC
ATTCTTTTCTTGCTGGTTTTGCGATTCTTCAATTAAGGAGTGTATTAAGCTTGTGTAATTGTTAATTTCT
CTGTCCCACTCCATCCAGGTCGTGTGATTCCAAATCTGTTCCAGAGATTTATTACTCCAACTAGCATTCC
AAGGCACAGCAGTGGTGCAAATGAGTTTTCCAGAGCAACCCCAAATCCCCAGGAGCTGTTGATCCTTTAG
GTATCTTTCCACAGCCAGGATTCTTGCCTGGAGCTGCTTGATGCCCCAGACTGTGAGTTGCAACAGATGC
TGTTGCGCCTCAATAGCCCTCAGCAAATTGTTCTGCTGCTGCACTATACCAGACAATAATTGTCTGGCCT
GTACCGTCAGCGTCATTGACGCTGCGCCCATAGTGCTTCCTGCTGCTCCCAAGAACCCAAGGAACAAAGC
TCCTATTCCCACTGCTCTTTTTTCTCTCTGCACCACTCTTCTCTTTGCCTTGGTGGGTGCTACTCCTAAT
GGTTCAATTTTTACTACTTTATATTTATATAATTCACTTCTCCAATTGTCCCTCATATCTCCTCCTCCAG
GTCTGAAGATCAGCGGCCGGCCGCTTGCTGTGCGGTGGTCTTACTTTTGTTTTGCTCTTCCTCTATCTTG
TCTAAAGCTTCCTTGGTGTCTTTTATCTCTATCCTTTGATGCACACAATAGAGGGTTGCTACTGTATTAT
ATAATGATCTAAGTTCTTCTGATCCTGTCTGAAGGGATGGTTGTAGCTGTCCCAGTATTTGTCTACAGCC
TTCTGATGTTTCTAACAGGCCAGGATTAACTGCGAATCGTTCTAGCTCCCTGCTTGCCCATACTATATGT
TTTAATTTATATTTTTTCTTTCCCCCTGGCCTTAACCGAATTTTTTCCCATCGCGATCTAATTCTCCCCC
GCTTAATACTGACGCTCTCGCACCCATCTCTCTCCTTCTAGCCTCCGCTAGTCAAAATTTTTGGCGTACT
CACCAGTCGCCGCCCCTCGCCTCTTGCCGTGCGCGCTTCAGCAAGCCGAGTCCTGCGTCGAGAGAGCTCC
TCTGGTTTCCCTTTCGCTTTCAAGTCCCTGTTCGGGCGCCACTGCTAGAGATTTTCCACACTGACTAAAA
GGGTCTGAGGGATCTCTAGTTACCAGAGTCACACAACAGACGGGCACACACTACTTGAAGCACTCAAGGC
AAGCTTTATTGAGGCTTAAGCAGTGGGTTCCCTAGTTAGCCAGAGAGCTCCCAGGCTCAGATCTGGTCTA
ACCAGAGAGACCCAGTACAGGCAAAAAGCAGCTGCTTATATGCAGGATCTGAGGGCTCGCCACTCCCCAG
TCCCGCCCAGGCCACGCCTCCCTGGAAAGTCCCCAGCGGAAAGTCCCTTGTAGCAAGCTCGATATCAGCA
GTTCTTGAAGTACTCCGGATGCAGCTCTCGGGCCACGTGATGAAATGCTAGGCGGCTGTCAAACCTCCAC
TCTAACACTTCTCTCTCCGGGTCATCCATCCCATGCAGGCTCACAGGGTGTAACAAGCTGGTGTTCTCTC
CTTTATTGGCCTCTTCTACCTTATCTGGCTCAACTGGTACTAGCTTGTAGCACCATCCAAAGGTCAGTGG
ATATCTGACCCCTGGCCCTGGTGTGTAGTTCTGCTAATCAGGGAAGTAGCCTTGTGTGTGGTAGATCCAC
AGATCAAGGATATCTTGTCTTCTTTGGGAGTGAATTAGCCCTTCCAACTACTAAGTTTGTAGTACATATT
TAACAAATACAATTTCTTTAAAATGAAAATAATTCAGAGGAATCACAGGTTTAGAGTAAATGAAACCACA
GGTAATTGGCAGTGGTAATAGGGTATGGGGTGGGAAGTTTGGGATGATTTTGGTTAGCTTGAGTTATCCA
GTTGATCCAGACATGATAAGATACATTGATGAGTTTGGACAAACCACAACTAGAATGCAGTGAAAAAAAT
GCTTTATTTGTGAAATTCGTAATCATGTCATAGCTGTTTCCTGTGTGAAATTGTTATCCGCTCACAATTC
CACACAACATACGAGCCGGAAGCATAAAGTGTAAAGCCTGGGGTGCCTAATGAGTGAGCTAACTCACATT
AATTGCGTTGCGCTCACTGCCCGCTTTCCAGTCGGGAAACCTGTCGTGCCACGGGGAGCTTTTTGCAAAA
GCCTAGGCCTCCAAAAAAGCCTCCTCACTACTTCTGGAATAGCTCAGAGGCCGAGGCGGCCTCGGCCTCT
GCATAAATAAAAAAAATTAGTCAGCCATGAGCTTGCTGCATTAATGAATCGGCCAACGCGCGGGGAGAGG
CGGTTTGCGTATTGGGCGCTCTTCCGCTTCCTCGCTCACTGACTCGCTGCGCTCGGTCGTTCGGCTGCGG
CGAGCGGTATCAGCTCACTCAAAGGCGGTAATACGGTTATCCACAGAATCAGGGGATAACGCAGGAAAGA
ACATGTGAGCAAAAGGCCAGCAAAAGGCCAGGAACCGTAAAAAGGCCGCGTTGCTGGCGTTTTTCCATAG
GCTCCGCCCCCCTGACGAGCATCACAAAAATCGACGCTCAAGTCAGAGGTGGCGAAACCCGACAGGACTA
TAAAGATACCAGGCGTTTCCCCCTGGAAGCTCCCTCGTGCGCTCTCCTGTTCCGACCCTGCCGCTTACCG
GATACCTGTCCGCCTTTCTCCCTTCGGGAAGCGTGGCGCTTTCTCATAGCTCACGCTGTAGGTATCTCAG
TTCGGTGTAGGTCGTTCGCTCCAAGCTGGGCTGTGTGCACGAACCCCCCGTTCAGCCCGACCGCTGCGCC
TTATCCGGTAACTATCGTCTTGAGTCCAACCCGGTAAGACACGACTTATCGCCACTGGCAGCAGCCACTG
GTAACAGGATTAGCAGAGCGAGGTATGTAGGCGGTGCTACAGAGTTCTTGAAGTGGTGGCCTAACTACGG
CTACACTAGAAGAACAGTATTTGGTATCTGCGCTCTGCTGAAGCCAGTTACCTTCGGAAAAAGAGTTGGT
AGCTCTTGATCCGGCAAACAAACCACCGCTGGTAGCGGTGGTTTTTTTGTTTGCAAGCAGCAGATTACGC
GCAGAAAAAAAGGATCTCAAGAAGATCCTTTGATCTTTTCTACGGGGTCTGACGCTCAGTGGAACGAAAA
CTCACGTTAAGGGATTTTGGTCATGAGATTATCAAAAAGGATCTTCACCTAGATCCTTTTAAATTAAAAA
TGAAGTTTTAAATCAATCTAAAGTATATATGAGTAAACTTGGTCTGACAGTTACCAATGCTTAATCAGTG
AGGCACCTATCTCAGCGATCTGTCTATTTCGTTCATCCATAGTTGCCTGACTCCCCGTCGTGTAGATAAC
TACGATACGGGAGGGCTTACCATCTGGCCCCAGTGCTGCAATGATACCGCGAGACCCACGCTCACCGGCT
CCAGATTTATCAGCAATAAACCAGCCAGCCGG
